Addgene plasmid #219552: pAAV-G12-mFGF2
Purpose: mFGF2 expression in mammlian cells. pAAV vector. Reporter plasmid.
Depositing lab: Vladislav Verkhusha. Depositing organization: Albert Einstein College of Medicine. Publication: iLight2: A near-infrared optogenetic tool for gene transcription with low background activation. Baloban M, Kasatkina LA, Verkhusha VV. Protein Sci. 2024 May;33(5):e4993. doi: 10.1002/pro.4993. PubMed 38647395.
Backbone
  Vector backbone: pG12
  Backbone manufacturer: GeneScript
  Backbone size w/o insert (bp): 3630
  Vector type: Mammalian Expression, AAV
Growth in bacteria
  Bacterial resistance: Ampicillin, 100 μg/mL
  Growth temperature: 37°C
  Growth strain: NEB Stable
  Copy number: High Copy
Gene/Insert
  Gene/Insert name: mFGF2
  Species: M. musculus (mouse)
  Insert size (bp): 484
  Entrez Gene: Fgf2 (a.k.a. Fgf-2, Fgf2a, Fgfb, bFGF)
  Promoter: 12xUAS with TATA-box minimal promoter
  Cloning method: Restriction Enzyme; 5′ cloning site BamHI (not destroyed); 3′ cloning site EcoRI (not destroyed)
  Sequencing primers: 5′ pBR322ori-F; 3′ WPRE-R
Terms and licenses: Academic/Nonprofit Terms; Industry Terms: Not Available to Industry
Depositor comments: To make pAAV-G12-mFGF2, mFGF2 was amplified from Addgene plasmid #22084, a gift from Gail Martin. Then, the amplified mFGF2 was swapped with AkaLuc in pAAV-G12-AkaLuc using BamHI and EcoRI restriction enzymes, with a partial digest being used in the case of mFGF2 with the BamHI enzyme.
How to cite: pAAV-G12-mFGF2 was a gift from Vladislav Verkhusha (Addgene plasmid # 219552 ; http://n2t.net/addgene:219552 ; RRID:Addgene_219552)
