[The description below was written by a language model from this plasmid's Addgene catalogue record and pLannotate feature annotations shown in this document.]
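Description:
pAAV-G12-mFGF2 is an AAV transfer plasmid for Gal4-dependent expression of mouse fibroblast growth factor 2 (Fgf2, also called bFGF) in mammalian cells. It is built on the pG12 backbone and is maintained in bacteria as a high-copy plasmid through a ColE1/pUC-type origin with ampicillin selection (AmpR under its own bla promoter). An f1 phage origin and small remnants of pBR322 bom and rop sequences are also annotated in the backbone. The sequenced record is about 4.1 kb.

The expression cassette lies between AAV2 inverted terminal repeats, which allow the intervening DNA to be packaged into recombinant AAV particles when replication and capsid functions are supplied in trans. One ITR is annotated intact, and the other appears only as fragments. Transcription is driven by a synthetic promoter described as twelve Gal4 upstream activating sequences (12xUAS, detected as four clusters of UAS repeats) placed upstream of a minimal TATA-box promoter. This promoter has low basal activity, so it stays largely silent unless a Gal4 DNA-binding-domain-based transactivator is present. A short SP6 promoter sits just upstream of the UAS array. The Fgf2 coding sequence was cloned between BamHI and EcoRI, replacing the AkaLuc luciferase of a parental reporter plasmid. It is followed by a truncated WPRE, which enhances transcript stability and expression, and an SV40 polyadenylation signal. No epitope tag or fluorescent reporter is annotated.

The depositor classes the construct as a reporter or effector plasmid. The associated publication concerns a near-infrared light-controlled optogenetic transcription system, which suggests the plasmid provides the Gal4/UAS-responsive output, with FGF2 produced when that system is activated.
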