Features (pLannotate 1.2.2; 20 found; start..end, strand, type, name):
      1..39      -  repeat_region  AAV2 ITR (fragment): inverted terminal repeat of adeno-associated virus serotype 2 inverted
     50..119     -  repeat_region  AAV2 ITR (fragment): inverted terminal repeat of adeno-associated virus serotype 2 inverted
    174..192     +  promoter       SP6 promoter: promoter for bacteriophage SP6 RNA polymerase
    212..268     +  protein_bind   5X UAS (fragment): five tandem copies of the "ScaI site" 17-mer CGGAGTACTGTCCTCCG, an upstream activating sequence (UAS) that efficiently binds yeast Gal4 (Webster et al., 1988; Pfeiffer et al., 2010) GAL4
    277..335     +  protein_bind   5X UAS (fragment): five tandem copies of the "ScaI site" 17-mer CGGAGTACTGTCCTCCG, an upstream activating sequence (UAS) that efficiently binds yeast Gal4 (Webster et al., 1988; Pfeiffer et al., 2010) GAL4
    344..402     +  protein_bind   5X UAS (fragment): five tandem copies of the "ScaI site" 17-mer CGGAGTACTGTCCTCCG, an upstream activating sequence (UAS) that efficiently binds yeast Gal4 (Webster et al., 1988; Pfeiffer et al., 2010) GAL4
    411..448     +  protein_bind   5X UAS (fragment): five tandem copies of the "ScaI site" 17-mer CGGAGTACTGTCCTCCG, an upstream activating sequence (UAS) that efficiently binds yeast Gal4 (Webster et al., 1988; Pfeiffer et al., 2010) GAL4
    466..483     +  promoter       minP (fragment): minimal TATA-box promoter with low basal activity
    506..967     +  CDS            Fgf2: FGF2_MOUSE - Also known as Fgf-2. Experimental evidence at protein level: Swiss-Prot protein existence level 1. Acts as a ligand for FGFR1, FGFR2, FGFR3 and FGFR4 (By similarity). Also acts as an integrin ligand which is required for FGF2 signaling (By similarity). Binds to integrin ITGAV:ITGB3 (By similarity). Plays an important role in the regulation of cell survival, cell division, cell differentiation and cell migration (By similarity). Functions as a potent mitogen in vitro (By similarity). Can induce angiogenesis (By similarity). Mediates phosphorylation of ERK1/2 and thereby promotes re
    987..1144    +  misc_feature   WPRE (fragment): woodchuck hepatitis virus posttranscriptional regulatory element
   1150..1234    +  misc_feature   WPRE (fragment): woodchuck hepatitis virus posttranscriptional regulatory element
   1233..1298    -  polyA_signal   SV40 poly(A) signal (fragment): SV40 polyadenylation signal
   1371..1511    +  repeat_region  AAV2 ITR: inverted terminal repeat of adeno-associated virus serotype 2 inverted
   1516..1567    -  misc_feature   bom (fragment): basis of mobility region from pBR322
   1586..2041    +  rep_origin     f1 ori (sequence partly withheld): f1 bacteriophage origin of replication; arrow indicates direction of (+) strand synthesis
   2042..2091    -  misc_feature   bom (fragment): basis of mobility region from pBR322
   2193..2228    -  CDS            rop (fragment): Rop protein, which maintains plasmids at low copy number; rop
   2323..2427    +  promoter       AmpR promoter: bla
   2428..3288    +  CDS            AmpR: β-lactamase; bla; confers resistance to ampicillin, carbenicillin, and related antibiotics
   3459..4047    +  rep_origin     ori: high-copy-number ColE1/pMB1/pBR322/pUC origin of replication
>Addgene plasmid #219552 | pAAV-G12-mFGF2 | addgene full sequence | sequence record 434075 | Addgene NGS Result
CCTGCAGGCAGCTGCGCGCTCGCTCGCTCACTGAGGCCGGGCGACCAAAGGTCGCCCGGCCTCAGTGAGC
GAGCGAGCGCGCAGAGAGGGAGTGGCCAACTCCATCACTAGGGGTTCCTGCGGCCGAAGATGCTGCACAC
TTGTGGGCTAGCCTTATGTATCATACACATACGATTTAGGTGACACTATAGAACTCGAGCAGCTGAAGCT
TCGGAGTACTGTCCTCCGAGCGGAGTACTGTCCTCCGAGCGGAGTACTGTCCTCCGAGTCGACTCTAGCG
GAGTACTGTCCTCCGAGCGGAGTACTGTCCTCCGAGCGGAGTACTGTCCTCCGAGTCGACTCTAGCGGAG
TACTGTCCTCCGAGCGGAGTACTGTCCTCCGAGCGGAGTACTGTCCTCCGAGTCGACTCTAGCGGAGTAC
TGTCCTCCGAGCGGAGTACTGTCCTCCGGCTAGTAGCGGAGACTCTAGAGGGTATATAATGGATCCCCGG
GTACCGGTCGCCACCATGGCTGCCAGCGGCATCACCTCGCTTCCCGCACTGCCGGAGGACGGCGGCGCCG
CCTTCCCACCAGGCCACTTCAAGGACCCCAAGCGGCTCTACTGCAAGAACGGCGGCTTCTTCCTGCGCAT
CCATCCCGACGGCCGCGTGGATGGCGTCCGCGAGAAGAGCGACCCACACGTCAAACTACAACTCCAAGCA
GAAGAGAGAGGAGTTGTGTCTATCAAGGGAGTGTGTGCCAACCGGTACCTTGCTATGAAGGAAGATGGAC
GGCTGCTGGCTTCTAAGTGTGTTACAGAAGAGTGTTTCTTCTTTGAACGACTGGAATCTAATAACTACAA
TACTTACCGGTCACGGAAATACTCCAGTTGGTATGTGGCACTGAAACGAACTGGGCAGTATAAACTCGGA
TCCAAAACGGGACCTGGACAGAAGGCCATACTGTTTCTTCCAATGTCTGCTAAGAGCTGAGAATTCCGCT
CGAGATAATCAACCTCTGGATTACAAAATTTGTGAAAGATTGACTGGTATTCTTAACTATGTTGCTCCTT
TTACGCTATGTGGATACGCTGCTTTAATGCCTTTGTATCATGCTATTGCTTCCCGTATGGCTTTCATTTT
CTCCTCCTTGTATAAATCCTGGTTAGTTCTTGCCACGGCGGAACTCATCGCCGCCTGCCTTGCCCGCTGC
TGGACAGGGGCTCGGCTGTTGGGCACTGACAATTCCGTGGTGTTTATTTGTGAAATTTGTGATGCTATTG
CTTTATTTGTAACCATTATAAGCTGCAATAAACAAGTTAACAACAACAATTGCATTCATTTTATGTTTCA
GGTTCAGGGGGAGATGTGGGAGGTTTTTTAAAGCGGCCGCAGGAACCCCTAGTGATGGAGTTGGCCACTC
CCTCTCTGCGCGCTCGCTCGCTCACTGAGGCCGGGCGACCAAAGGTCGCCCGACGCCCGGGCTTTGCCCG
GGCGGCCTCAGTGAGCGAGCGAGCGCGCAGCTGCCTGCAGGGGCGCCTGATGCGGTATTTTCTCCTTACG
CATCTGTGCGGTATTTCACACCGCATA
[95 nt withheld, positions 1568-1662]
T
[46 nt withheld, positions 1664-1709]
C
[141 nt withheld, positions 1711-1851]
CCTTTGACGTTGGAGTCCACGTTCTTT
[37 nt withheld, positions 1879-1915]
ACTCTATCTCGGGCTATTCTTTTGATTTATAAGGGATTTTGCCGATTTCGGTCTATTGGTTAAAAAATGA
GCTGATTTAACAAAAATTTAACGCGAATTTTAACAAAATATTAACGTTTACAATTTTATGGTGCACTCTC
AGTACAATCTGCTCTGATGCCGCATAGTTAAGCCAGCCCCGACACCCGCCAACACCCGCTGACGCGCCCT
GACGGGCTTGTCTGCTCCCGGCATCCGCTTACAGACAAGCTGTGACCGTCTCCGGGAGCTGCATGTGTCA
GAGGTTTTCACCGTCATCACCGAAACGCGCGAGACGAAAGGGCCTCGTGATACGCCTATTTTTATAGGTT
AATGTCATGATAATAATGGTTTCTTAGACGTCAGGTGGCACTTTTCGGGGAAATGTGCGCGGAACCCCTA
TTTGTTTATTTTTCTAAATACATTCAAATATGTATCCGCTCATGAGACAATAACCCTGATAAATGCTTCA
ATAATATTGAAAAAGGAAGAGTATGAGTATTCAACATTTCCGTGTCGCCCTTATTCCCTTTTTTGCGGCA
TTTTGCCTTCCTGTTTTTGCTCACCCAGAAACGCTGGTGAAAGTAAAAGATGCTGAAGATCAGTTGGGTG
CACGAGTGGGTTACATCGAACTGGATCTCAACAGCGGTAAGATCCTTGAGAGTTTTCGCCCCGAAGAACG
TTTTCCAATGATGAGCACTTTTAAAGTTCTGCTATGTGGCGCGGTATTATCCCGTATTGACGCCGGGCAA
GAGCAACTCGGTCGCCGCATACACTATTCTCAGAATGACTTGGTTGAGTACTCACCAGTCACAGAAAAGC
ATCTTACGGATGGCATGACAGTAAGAGAATTATGCAGTGCTGCCATAACCATGAGTGATAACACTGCGGC
CAACTTACTTCTGACAACGATCGGAGGACCGAAGGAGCTAACCGCTTTTTTGCACAACATGGGGGATCAT
GTAACTCGCCTTGATCGTTGGGAACCGGAGCTGAATGAAGCCATACCAAACGACGAGCGTGACACCACGA
TGCCTGTAGCAATGGCAACAACGTTGCGCAAACTATTAACTGGCGAACTACTTACTCTAGCTTCCCGGCA
ACAATTAATAGACTGGATGGAGGCGGATAAAGTTGCAGGACCACTTCTGCGCTCGGCCCTTCCGGCTGGC
TGGTTTATTGCTGATAAATCTGGAGCCGGTGAGCGTGGGTCTCGCGGTATCATTGCAGCACTGGGGCCAG
ATGGTAAGCCCTCCCGTATCGTAGTTATCTACACGACGGGGAGTCAGGCAACTATGGATGAACGAAATAG
ACAGATCGCTGAGATAGGTGCCTCACTGATTAAGCATTGGTAACTGTCAGACCAAGTTTACTCATATATA
CTTTAGATTGATTTAAAACTTCATTTTTAATTTAAAAGGATCTAGGTGAAGATCCTTTTTGATAATCTCA
TGACCAAAATCCCTTAACGTGAGTTTTCGTTCCACTGAGCGTCAGACCCCGTAGAAAAGATCAAAGGATC
TTCTTGAGATCCTTTTTTTCTGCGCGTAATCTGCTGCTTGCAAACAAAAAAACCACCGCTACCAGCGGTG
GTTTGTTTGCCGGATCAAGAGCTACCAACTCTTTTTCCGAAGGTAACTGGCTTCAGCAGAGCGCAGATAC
CAAATACTGTTCTTCTAGTGTAGCCGTAGTTAGGCCACCACTTCAAGAACTCTGTAGCACCGCCTACATA
CCTCGCTCTGCTAATCCTGTTACCAGTGGCTGCTGCCAGTGGCGATAAGTCGTGTCTTACCGGGTTGGAC
TCAAGACGATAGTTACCGGATAAGGCGCAGCGGTCGGGCTGAACGGGGGGTTCGTGCACACAGCCCAGCT
TGGAGCGAACGACCTACACCGAACTGAGATACCTACAGCGTGAGCTATGAGAAAGCGCCACGCTTCCCGA
AGGGAGAAAGGCGGACAGGTATCCGGTAAGCGGCAGGGTCGGAACAGGAGAGCGCACGAGGGAGCTTCCA
GGGGGAAACGCCTGGTATCTTTATAGTCCTGTCGGGTTTCGCCACCTCTGACTTGAGCGTCGATTTTTGT
GATGCTCGTCAGGGGGGCGGAGCCTATGGAAAAACGCCAGCAACGCGGCCTTTTTACGGTTCCTGGCCTT
TTGCTGGCCTTTTGCTCACATGT
